>Addgene plasmid #32578 | pENTR-L1-CAMKII(0.4)-R5 | depositor full sequence | sequence record 37835 | pENTR-L1-CAMKII(0.4)-R5 sequence 2972 bps
TATACAAAAGTTGAACGAGAAACGTAAAATGATATAAATATCAATATATTAAATTAGATTTTGCATAAAA
AACAGACTACATAATACTGTAAAACACAACATATCCAGTCACTATGAATCAACTACTTAGATGGTATTAG
TGACCTGTACTGCAGGGCGGCCGCGATATCCCCTATAGTGAGTCGTATTACATGGTCATAGCTGTTTCCT
GGCAGCTCTGGCCCGTGTCTCAAAATCTCTGATGTTACATTGCACAAGATAAAAATATATCATCATGAAC
AATAAAACTGTCTGCTTACATAAACAGTAATACAAGGGGTGTTATGAGCCATATTCAACGGGAAACGTCG
AGGCCGCGATTAAATTCCAACATGGATGCTGATTTATATGGGTATAAATGGGCTCGCGATAATGTCGGGC
AATCAGGTGCGACAATCTATCGCTTGTATGGGAAGCCCGATGCGCCAGAGTTGTTTCTGAAACATGGCAA
AGGTAGCGTTGCCAATGATGTTACAGATGAGATGGTCAGACTAAACTGGCTGACGGAATTTATGCCTCTT
CCGACCATCAAGCATTTTATCCGTACTCCTGATGATGCATGGTTACTCACCACTGCGATCCCCGGAAAAA
CAGCATTCCAGGTATTAGAAGAATATCCTGATTCAGGTGAAAATATTGTTGATGCGCTGGCAGTGTTCCT
GCGCCGGTTGCATTCGATTCCTGTTTGTAATTGTCCTTTTAACAGCGATCGCGTATTTCGTCTCGCTCAG
GCGCAATCACGAATGAATAACGGTTTGGTTGATGCGAGTGATTTTGATGACGAGCGTAATGGCTGGCCTG
TTGAACAAGTCTGGAAAGAAATGCATAAACTTTTGCCATTCTCACCGGATTCAGTCGTCACTCATGGTGA
TTTCTCACTTGATAACCTTATTTTTGACGAGGGGAAATTAATAGGTTGTATTGATGTTGGACGAGTCGGA
ATCGCAGACCGATACCAGGATCTTGCCATCCTATGGAACTGCCTCGGTGAGTTTTCTCCTTCATTACAGA
AACGGCTTTTTCAAAAATATGGTATTGATAATCCTGATATGAATAAATTGCAGTTTCATTTGATGCTCGA
TGAGTTTTTCTAATCAGAATTGGTTAATTGGTTGTAACACTGGCAGAGCATTACGCTGACTTGACGGGAC
GGCGCAAGCTCATGACCAAAATCCCTTAACGTGAGTTACGCGTCGTTCCACTGAGCGTCAGACCCCGTAG
AAAAGATCAAAGGATCTTCTTGAGATCCTTTTTTTCTGCGCGTAATCTGCTGCTTGCAAACAAAAAAACC
ACCGCTACCAGCGGTGGTTTGTTTGCCGGATCAAGAGCTACCAACTCTTTTTCCGAAGGTAACTGGCTTC
AGCAGAGCGCAGATACCAAATACTGTTCTTCTAGTGTAGCCGTAGTTAGGCCACCACTTCAAGAACTCTG
TAGCACCGCCTACATACCTCGCTCTGCTAATCCTGTTACCAGTGGCTGCTGCCAGTGGCGATAAGTCGTG
TCTTACCGGGTTGGACTCAAGACGATAGTTACCGGATAAGGCGCAGCGGTCGGGCTGAACGGGGGGTTCG
TGCACACAGCCCAGCTTGGAGCGAACGACCTACACCGAACTGAGATACCTACAGCGTGAGCTATGAGAAA
GCGCCACGCTTCCCGAAGGGAGAAAGGCGGACAGGTATCCGGTAAGCGGCAGGGTCGGAACAGGAGAGCG
CACGAGGGAGCTTCCAGGGGGAAACGCCTGGTATCTTTATAGTCCTGTCGGGTTTCGCCACCTCTGACTT
GAGCGTCGATTTTTGTGATGCTCGTCAGGGGGGCGGAGCCTATGGAAAAACGCCAGCAACGCGGCCTTTT
TACGGTTCCTGGCCTTTTGCTGGCCTTTTGCTCACATGTTCTTTCCTGCGTTATCCCCTGATTCTGTGGA
TAACCGTATTACCGCCTTTGAGTGAGCTGATACCGCTCGCCGCAGCCGAACGACCGAGCGCAGCGAGTCA
GTGAGCGAGGAAGCGGAAGAGCGCCCAATACGCAAACCGCCTCTCCCCGCGCGTTGGCCGATTCATTAAT
GCAGCTGGCACGACAGGTTTCCCGACTGGAAAGCGGGCAGTGAGCGCAACGCAATTAATACGCGTACCGC
TAGCCAGGAAGAGTTTGTAGAAACGCAAAAAGGCCATCCGTCAGGATGGCCTTCTGCTTAGTTTGATGCC
TGGCAGTTTATGGCGGGCGTCCTGCCCGCCACCCTCCGGGCCGTTGCTTCACAACGTTCAAATCCGCTCC
CGGCGGATTTGTCCTACTCAGGAGAGCGTTCACCGACAAACAACAGATAAAACGAAAGGCCCAGTCTTCC
GACTGAGCCTTTCGTTTTATTTGATGCCTGGCAGTTCCCTACTCTCGCGTTAACGCTAGCATGGATGTTT
TCCCAGTCACGACGTTGTAAAACGACGGCCAGTCTTAAGCTCGGGCCCCAAATAATGATTTTATTTTGAC
TGATAGTGACCTGTTCGTTGCAACAAATTGATGAGCAATGCTTTTTTATAATGCCAACTTTGTACAAAAA
AGCAGGCTTAACTTGTGGACTAAGTTTGTTCGCATCCCCTTCTCCAACCCCCTCAGTACATCACCCTGGG
GGAACAGGGTCCACTTGCTCCTGGGCCCACACAGTCCTGCAGTATTGTGTATATAAGGCCAGGGCAAAGA
GGAGCAGGTTTTAAAGTGAAAGGCAGGCAGGTGTTGGGGAGGCAGTTACCGGGGCAACGGGAACAGGGCG
TTTCGGAGGTGGTTGCCATGGGGACCTGGATGCTGACGAAGGCTCGCGAGGCTGTGAGCAGCCACAGTGC
CCTGCTCAGAAGCCCCAAGCTCGTCAGTCAAGCCGGTTCTCCGTTTGCACTCAGGAGCACGGGCAGGCGA
GTGGCCCCTAGTTCTGGGGGCAGACAACTTTG
Features (pLannotate 1.2.2; 10 found; start..end, strand, type, name):
    172..190     -  promoter       T7 promoter: promoter for bacteriophage T7 RNA polymerase
    324..1133    +  CDS            KanR: aminoglycoside phosphotransferase; aph(3')-Ia; confers resistance to kanamycin in bacteria or G418 (Geneticin®) in eukaryotes
   1280..1868    +  rep_origin     ori: high-copy-number ColE1/pMB1/pBR322/pUC origin of replication
   2051..2143    +  CDS            lacI (fragment): lac repressor; lacI; The lac repressor binds to the lac operator to inhibit transcription in E. coli. This inhibition can be relieved by adding lactose or isopropyl-β-D-thiogalactopyranoside (IPTG).
   2198..2225    -  terminator     rrnB T2 terminator: transcription terminator T2 from the E. coli rrnB gene
   2357..2400    +  terminator     rrnB T1 terminator: Escherichia coli rrnB; transcription terminator T1 from the E. coli rrnB gene
   2447..2483    -  CDS            lacZα (fragment): LacZα fragment of β-galactosidase; lacZ fragment
   2499..2598    +  protein_bind   attL1: mutant version of attL; recombination site for the Gateway® LR reaction LR Clonase™
   2601..2963    +  promoter       CaMKII promoter (fragment): promoter for the mouse calcium/calmodulin-dependent kinase II α subunit
   2965..116     +  protein_bind   attR5 (across the origin): mutant version of attR; recombination site for the Gateway® LR reaction LR Clonase™
