[The description below was written by a language model from this plasmid's Addgene catalogue record and pLannotate feature annotations shown in this document.]
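Description:
pENTR-L1-CAMKII(0.4)-R5 is a small (about 3 kb) Gateway entry clone built by recombining a mouse CaMKIIα promoter fragment into the Invitrogen donor vector pDONR221 P1-P5r. It is a bacterial cloning intermediate rather than an expression vector. It replicates in E. coli from a high-copy ColE1/pUC-type origin and is selected with kanamycin through an aminoglycoside phosphotransferase gene. The remaining annotated backbone elements are typical of pDONR-derived plasmids: rrnB T1 and T2 transcription terminators upstream of the cloning site, which shield the insert from read-through transcription, a T7 promoter on the far side of the insert, and short lacI and lacZα remnants with no functional role.

The payload is the 0.4 kb version of the CaMKIIα promoter, annotated as a roughly 360 bp fragment, which sits directly between an attL1 site and an attR5 site. The CaMKIIα promoter is widely used to direct transgene expression in neurons, particularly excitatory forebrain neurons, and a compact version suits viral vectors with limited packaging capacity. The L1/R5 pairing marks this as the first-position module in a two-fragment MultiSite Gateway scheme. In an LR Clonase reaction it is combined with a second entry clone carrying complementary attL5 and attL2 sites, typically holding a coding sequence or knockdown cassette, and with an attR1/attR2 destination vector, so that the promoter is placed upstream of the chosen payload in a defined order and orientation. The associated publication describes a modular toolbox for rapidly assembling viral vectors that raise or lower neuronal gene expression in vivo, and this plasmid serves as one of its promoter modules. The record does not name the specific partner entry clones or destination vectors.
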