Addgene plasmid #32578: pENTR-L1-CAMKII(0.4)-R5
Depositing lab: Matthew Nolan. Depositing organization: University of Edinburgh. Publication: A Molecular Toolbox for Rapid Generation of Viral Vectors to Up- or Down-Regulate Neuronal Gene Expression in vivo. White MD, Milne RV, Nolan MF. Front Mol Neurosci. 2011;4:8. Epub 2011 Jul 4. 10.3389/fnmol.2011.00008 PubMed 21772812.
Backbone
  Vector backbone: pDONR221 P1-P5r
  Backbone manufacturer: Invitrogen
  Vector type: Gateway cloning vector
Growth in bacteria
  Bacterial resistance: Kanamycin, 50 μg/mL
  Growth temperature: 30°C
  Growth strain: Stbl2
  Copy number: High Copy
Gene/Insert
  Gene/Insert name: CAMKIIalpha promoter 0.4kb version
  Species: M. musculus (mouse)
  Cloning method: Gateway Cloning
  Sequencing primers: 5′ M13 Forward
Terms and licenses: Academic/Nonprofit Terms; Industry Terms: Not Available to Industry
How to cite: pENTR-L1-CAMKII(0.4)-R5 was a gift from Matthew Nolan (Addgene plasmid # 32578 ; http://n2t.net/addgene:32578 ; RRID:Addgene_32578)
