>Addgene plasmid #32578 | pENTR-L1-CAMKII(0.4)-R5 | addgene partial sequence | sequence record 39046 | M13pUC-Fwd 5'-CCCAGTCACGACGTTGTAAAACG-3'
ATGATTTTATTTTGACTGATAGTGACCTGTTCGTTGCAACAAATTGATGAGCAATGCTTTTTTATAATGC
CAACTTTGTACAAAAAAGCAGGCTACTTGTGGACTAAGTTTGTTCGCATCCCCTTCTCCAACCCCCCCAG
TACATCACCCTGGGGGAACAGGGTCCACTTGCTCCTGGGCCCACACAGTCCTGCAGTATTGTGTATATAA
GGCCAGGGCAAAGAGGAGCAGGTTTTAAAGTGAAAGGCAGGCAGGTGTTGGGGAGGCAGTTACCGGGGCA
ACGGGAACAGGGCGTTTCGGAGGTGGTTGCCATGGGGACCTGGATGCTGACGAAGGCTCGCGAGGCTGTG
AGCAGCCACAGTGCCCTGCCCAGAAGCCCCAAGCTCGTCAGTCAAGCCGGTTCTCCGTTTGCACTCAGGA
GCACGGGCAGGCGAGTGGCCCCTAGTTCTGGGGGCAACAACTTTGTATACAAAAGTTGAACGAGAAACGT
AAAATGATATAAATATCAATATATTAAATTAGATTTTGCATAAAAAACAGACTACATAATACTGTAAAAC
ACAACATATCCAGTCACTATGAATCAACTACTTAGATGGTATTAGTGACCTGTACTGCAGGG
